>Addgene plasmid #79108 | GFP-KIF1B beta-FL | addgene partial sequence | sequence record 149813 | CMV-F 5'-CGCAAATGGGCGGTAGGCGTG-3'
AGCAGAGCTCTCTGGCTAACTGAGAACCCACTGCTTACTGGCTTATCGAAATTAATACGACTCACTATAG
GGAGACCCAAGCTTGGTACCATGGTGAGCAAGGGCGAGGAGCTGTTCACCGGGGTGGTGCCCATCCTGGT
CGAGCTGGACGGCGACGTAAACGGCCACAAGTTCAGCGTGTCCGGCGAGGGCGAGGGCGATGCCACCTAC
GGCAAGCTGACCCTGAAGTTCATCTGCACCACCGGCAAGCTGCCCGTGCCCTGGCCCACCCTCGTGACCA
CCCTGACCTACGGCGTGCAGTGCTTCAGCCGCTACCCCGACCACATGAAGCAGCACGACTTCTTCAAGTC
CGCCATGCCCGAAGGCTACGTCCAGGAGCGCACCATCTTCTTCAAGGACGACGGCAACTACAAGACCCGC
GCCGAGGTGAAGTTCGAGGGCGACACCCTGGTGAACCGCATCGAGCTGAAGGGCATCGACTTCAAGGAGG
ACGGCAACATCCTGGGGCACAAGCTGGAGTACAACTACAACAGCCACAACGTCTATATCATGGCCGACAA
GCAGAAGAACGGCATCAAGGTGAACTTCAAGATCCGCCACAACATCGAGGACGGCAGCGTGCAGCTCGCC
GACCACTACCAGCAGAACACCCCCATCGGCGACGGCCCCGTGCTGCTGCCCGACAACCACTACCTGAGCA
CCCAGTCCGCCCTGAGCAAAGACCC
