>Addgene plasmid #79108 | GFP-KIF1B beta-FL | addgene partial sequence | sequence record 149815 | BGH-rev 5'-TAGAAGGCACAGTCGAGG-3'
AATAGGGCCCGTCTAGATTAGTATTTCGACTGGCTCGGGCATCTGCGGGAAAGCTTTGACCGTATTGTGC
CAGCTAGAAGTGGGTTGAAGGCATACAACCAGTCGTTCATGTCTTTGTCATTGAGGGCCTGCAAAAGGAC
CCCACGGTGCTTTGTGCAGACAGCAAAGGTGTTTGGTGTCTTCACCATGGCCTGCTGGTCCTCACTGTAC
TCCACCTGTGCTGTGGACAGGTTAATGATTCCACGCTCCACAGGGTCTTTGTCACTGTTATAGATGAAGA
CATAAGGCCGACGGACGACAACAAAATGTTTAGCCCAGTTACTGTAAAGAGGCTCCTTGAAATGAAGGTA
TCCTTTCTTAGAGACCACTGAGCTTGGTCTAATTTCTTCAATATCTGGAACAAGATTGAGAAATTCGTTT
TTTCCTGCTCGGGCCAAATATGGTGTTTCCACAGCTGGGACAATCTGAAACTGTTCAAATTCTGGGCAGG
GACTAGAGGCCCGGGAATTGGCTTCTGGGGTCTTCTGATCCAGAGAGTTGCTCCTAGAGTCTACCAGAGA
GGGACAGGTGGAGGAGGGAGTGAGGGTGGCACTGCTGAAACTGGACTCAGAGGGATCCCGTCCAATTGGA
GAGATATCAGACAACTTACAGTCACTGACGCTGCCGTGCACCTGGCTGAATTCTCTGTTGAAAGTGTGGG
TGAGAAGTTGCAGGCACTTGGTAGCCAGCTCTTTCTCTCGGTCCACCAGGCTTTCGATGTCTCCTGAATC
ATAGCCACTGCTCTCGCTAGGTGTGATGGCGCTT
