[The description below was written by a language model from this plasmid's Addgene catalogue record.]
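Description:
GFP-KIF1B beta-FL is a mammalian expression plasmid built on the pcDNA3 backbone (about 5.4 kb without insert) that drives production of full-length human KIF1B beta, an isoform of kinesin family member 1B, fused to GFP at its N terminus. The roughly 5.8 kb GFP-KIF1B beta insert was placed between the KpnI and XbaI sites of the polylinker by restriction cloning, although the record does not say whether those sites survived. Transcription comes from the CMV promoter, a strong constitutive promoter in most mammalian cell lines. The use of a BGH reverse sequencing primer is consistent with the bovine growth hormone polyadenylation region that normally lies downstream of the pcDNA3 cloning site. The coding sequence lacks exon 25, which the record describes as a natural splice variant rather than an engineered deletion.

In bacteria the plasmid is maintained at high copy number under ampicillin selection. In mammalian cells the neomycin resistance marker allows G418 selection, so the construct can be used for stable line generation as well as transient transfection. No feature table was supplied, so other backbone elements such as the origins of replication cannot be confirmed from the record.

The GFP tag allows the fusion protein to be followed by fluorescence microscopy or detected and captured with anti-GFP reagents. The associated publication concerns the tumor-suppressor function of KIF1B beta in neuroblastoma and its downstream mediator RNA helicase A, which suggests the plasmid was used for overexpression in that context, possibly as the full-length member of a construct series, as the "FL" in its name implies.
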