Addgene plasmid #79108: GFP-KIF1B beta-FL
Purpose: Mammalian expression of GFP-KIF1B beta-FL
Depositing lab: Susanne Schlisio. Depositing organization: Lunenfeld-Tanenbaum Research Institute -. Publication: RNA helicase A is a downstream mediator of KIF1Bbeta tumor-suppressor function in neuroblastoma. Chen ZX, Wallis K, Fell SM, Sobrado VR, Hemmer MC, Ramskold D, Hellman U, Sandberg R, Kenchappa RS, Martinson T, Johnsen JI, Kogner P, Schlisio S. Cancer Discov. 2014 Apr;4(4):434-51. doi: 10.1158/2159-8290.CD-13-0362. Epub 2014 Jan 27. PubMed 24469107.
Backbone
  Vector backbone: pcDNA3
  Backbone manufacturer: invitrogen
  Backbone size w/o insert (bp): 5400
  Vector type: Mammalian Expression
  Selectable markers: Neomycin (select with G418)
Growth in bacteria
  Bacterial resistance: Ampicillin, 100 μg/mL
  Growth temperature: 37°C
  Growth strain: DH5alpha
  Copy number: High Copy
Gene/Insert
  Gene/Insert name: GFP-KIF1B beta full length (alt name: kinesin family member 1B)
  Species: H. sapiens (human)
  Insert size (bp): 5780
  Mutation: exon 25 missing (natural splice varient)
  Entrez Gene: KIF1B (a.k.a. CMT2, CMT2A, CMT2A1, HMSNII, KLP, NBLST1)
  Promoter: CMV
  Tag / fusion protein: GFP (N terminal on insert)
  Cloning method: Restriction Enzyme; 5′ cloning site KpnI (unknown if destroyed); 3′ cloning site XbaI (unknown if destroyed)
  Sequencing primers: 5′ CMV-F; 3′ BGH-rev
Terms and licenses: Academic/Nonprofit Terms; Industry Terms: Not Available to Industry
How to cite: GFP-KIF1B beta-FL was a gift from Susanne Schlisio (Addgene plasmid # 79108 ; http://n2t.net/addgene:79108 ; RRID:Addgene_79108)
